Addgene plasmid #126769: pET-FLAG-eSpCas9
Purpose: Expression of increased fidelity eSpCas9 in bacterial cells
Depositing lab: Ervin Welker. Depositing organization: HUN-REN Research Centre for Natural Sciences. Publication: Blackjack mutations improve the on-target activities of increased fidelity variants of SpCas9 with 5'G-extended sgRNAs. Kulcsar PI, Talas A, Toth E, Nyeste A, Ligeti Z, Welker Z, Welker E. Nat Commun. 2020 Mar 6;11(1):1223. doi: 10.1038/s41467-020-15021-5. PubMed 32144253.
Backbone
  Vector backbone: pMJ806-like
  Total vector size (bp): 10755
  Vector type: Bacterial Expression, CRISPR
Growth in bacteria
  Bacterial resistance: Kanamycin, 50 μg/mL
  Growth temperature: 37°C
  Growth strain: DH5alpha
  Copy number: High Copy
Gene/Insert
  Gene/Insert name: eSpCas9 (alt name: eSpCas9 1.1)
  Species: S. pyogenes
  Insert size (bp): 5457
  Mutation: K848A, K1003A, R1060A
  Promoter: T7
  Tag / fusion protein: 3xFLAG (N terminal on insert); NLS (N terminal on insert); NLS (C terminal on insert); MBP (N terminal on backbone); 6xHis (N terminal on backbone)
  Cloning method: Restriction Enzyme; 5′ cloning site BcuI (not destroyed); 3′ cloning site NotI (not destroyed)
  Sequencing primers: 5′ CGGCGTACTGGTCGCCGATC; 3′ TGCTAGTTATTGCTCAGCGG
Terms and licenses: Academic/Nonprofit Terms; Industry Terms: Not Available to Industry
Depositor comments: pET-T7-6xHis-MBP-TEV-FLAG-NLS-eSpCas9-NLS For detailed information and plasmid usage, please see the associated publication.
How to cite: pET-FLAG-eSpCas9 was a gift from Ervin Welker (Addgene plasmid # 126769 ; http://n2t.net/addgene:126769 ; RRID:Addgene_126769)
