[The description below was written by a language model from this plasmid's Addgene catalogue record and pLannotate feature annotations shown in this document.]
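Description:
pET-FLAG-eSpCas9 is a pET-type bacterial expression plasmid of about 10.75 kb, built on a pMJ806-like backbone, for producing the increased-fidelity Streptococcus pyogenes Cas9 variant eSpCas9 (eSpCas9 1.1; K848A, K1003A, R1060A) in E. coli. It replicates from a ColE1/pMB1-family origin and is catalogued as high copy, although the annotation also shows the rop gene and bom region typical of pBR322-derived pET vectors. Selection is by kanamycin through an aph(3')-Ia cassette. An f1 origin is present as well. Short annotated fragments of a tetracycline resistance gene, an RSF origin and an AmpR promoter appear to be backbone remnants rather than functional parts.

Expression is driven by a T7 promoter followed by a lac operator and the T7 gene 10 ribosome binding site. A lacI gene carried on the plasmid supplies repressor, so transcription depends on T7 RNA polymerase from the host and is inducible with IPTG. A T7 terminator closes the unit. According to the depositor's layout, the open reading frame encodes 6xHis, cytosolic maltose-binding protein (no signal sequence), a TEV protease site, 3xFLAG, an NLS, eSpCas9 and a C-terminal NLS. The feature table identifies the His tag, MBP, the Cas9 coding region and a nucleoplasmin NLS, but it does not separately annotate the TEV site, FLAG tag or N-terminal NLS, which would fall in the unannotated gap between MBP and Cas9. His and MBP support affinity purification and solubility, and TEV cleavage would release FLAG- and NLS-tagged nuclease. A bGH polyadenylation fragment downstream of the coding region is probably carried over from a mammalian source vector. The construct is suited to making recombinant eSpCas9 protein, and the associated study compares increased-fidelity SpCas9 variants with 5'G-extended sgRNAs.
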