Features (pLannotate 1.2.2; 25 found; start..end, strand, type, name):
     12..145     +  rep_origin     RSF ori (fragment): Plasmids containing the RSF 1030 origin of replication can be propagated in E. coli cells that contain additional plasmids with compatible origins.
    150..289     -  misc_feature   bom: basis of mobility region from pBR322
    391..582     -  CDS            rop: Rop protein, which maintains plasmids at low copy number; rop
    599..979     +  CDS            YPB1_ECOLX: Protein predicted: Swiss-Prot protein existence level 4. From Escherichia coli.
   1051..1342    -  CDS            TcR (fragment): tetracycline efflux protein; tet; confers resistance to tetracycline
   1357..1378    -  protein_bind   CAP binding site: CAP binding activates transcription in the presence of cAMP. E. coli catabolite activator protein
   1391..2473    -  CDS            lacI: lac repressor; lacI; The lac repressor binds to the lac operator to inhibit transcription in E. coli. This inhibition can be relieved by adding lactose or isopropyl-β-D-thiogalactopyranoside (IPTG).
   2474..2551    -  promoter       lacI promoter: lacI
   2559..2838    -  CDS            TcR (fragment): tetracycline efflux protein; tet; confers resistance to tetracycline
   2860..2878    +  promoter       T7 promoter: promoter for bacteriophage T7 RNA polymerase
   2879..2903    +  protein_bind   lac operator: The lac repressor binds to the lac operator to inhibit transcription in E. coli. This inhibition can be relieved by adding lactose or isopropyl-β-D-thiogalactopyranoside (IPTG). lac repressor encoded by lacI
   2918..2940    +  RBS            RBS: efficient ribosome binding site from bacteriophage T7 gene 10 (Olins and Rangwala, 1989)
   2951..2968    +  CDS            6xHis: 6xHis affinity tag
   2972..4069    +  CDS            MBP: maltose binding protein from E. coli; malE (mutated); This version of the gene does not encode a signal sequence, so MBP will remain in the cytosol.
   4250..5851    +  CDS            Cas9(N): N-terminal portion of Streptococcus pyogenes Cas9 (Zetsche et al., 2015)
   5852..8350    +  CDS            Cas9(C): C-terminal portion of Streptococcus pyogenes Cas9 (Zetsche et al., 2015)
   8351..8398    +  CDS            nucleoplasmin NLS: bipartite nuclear localization signal from nucleoplasmin
   8432..8461    +  polyA_signal   bGH poly(A) signal (fragment): bovine growth hormone polyadenylation signal
   8476..8493    +  CDS            9xHis (fragment): 9xHis affinity tag
   8503..8552    +  CDS            SET1 (fragment): solubility-enhancement tag derived from T7 phage gene 10B
   8560..8607    +  terminator     T7 terminator: transcription terminator for bacteriophage T7 RNA polymerase
   8644..9072    +  rep_origin     f1 ori (sequence partly withheld): f1 bacteriophage origin of replication; arrow indicates direction of (+) strand synthesis
   9125..9182    +  promoter       AmpR promoter (fragment): bla
   9191..10006   -  CDS            KanR: aminoglycoside phosphotransferase; aph(3')-Ia; confers resistance to kanamycin in bacteria or G418 (Geneticin®) in eukaryotes
  10128..10716   +  rep_origin     ori: high-copy-number ColE1/pMB1/pBR322/pUC origin of replication
>Addgene plasmid #126769 | pET-FLAG-eSpCas9 | addgene full sequence | sequence record 270836 | Addgene NGS Result
TTTTGCTGGCCTTTTGCTCACATGTTCTTTCCTGCGTTATCCCCTGATTCTGTGGATAACCGTATTACCG
CCTTTGAGTGAGCTGATACCGCTCGCCGCAGCCGAACGACCGAGCGCAGCGAGTCAGTGAGCGAGGAAGC
GGAAGAGCGCCTGATGCGGTATTTTCTCCTTACGCATCTGTGCGGTATTTCACACCGCAATGGTGCACTC
TCAGTACAATCTGCTCTGATGCCGCATAGTTAAGCCAGTATACACTCCGCTATCGCTACGTGACTGGGTC
ATGGCTGCGCCCCGACACCCGCCAACACCCGCTGACGCGCCCTGACGGGCTTGTCTGCTCCCGGCATCCG
CTTACAGACAAGCTGTGACCGTCTCCGGGAGCTGCATGTGTCAGAGGTTTTCACCGTCATCACCGAAACG
CGCGAGGCAGCTGCGGTAAAGCTCATCAGCGTGGTCGTGAAGCGATTCACAGATGTCTGCCTGTTCATCC
GCGTCCAGCTCGTTGAGTTTCTCCAGAAGCGTTAATGTCTGGCTTCTGATAAAGCGGGCCATGTTAAGGG
CGGTTTTTTCCTGTTTGGTCACTGATGCCTCCGTGTAAGGGGGATTTCTGTTCATGGGGGTAATGATACC
GATGAAACGAGAGAGGATGCTCACGATACGGGTTACTGATGATGAACATGCCCGGTTACTGGAACGTTGT
GAGGGTAAACAACTGGCGGTATGGATGCGGCGGGACCAGAGAAAAATCACTCAGGGTCAATGCCAGCGCT
TCGTTAATACAGATGTAGGTGTTCCACAGGGTAGCCAGCAGCATCCTGCGATGCAGATCCGGAACATAAT
GGTGCAGGGCGCTGACTTCCGCGTTTCCAGACTTTACGAAACACGGAAACCGAAGACCATTCATGTTGTT
GCTCAGGTCGCAGACGTTTTGCAGCAGCAGTCGCTTCACGTTCGCTCGCGTATCGGTGATTCATTCTGCT
AACCAGTAAGGCAACCCCGCCAGCCTAGCCGGGTCCTCAACGACAGGAGCACGATCATGCGCACCCGTGG
GGCCGCCATGCCGGCGATAATGGCCTGCTTCTCGCCGAAACGTTTGGTGGCGGGACCAGTGACGAAGGCT
TGAGCGAGGGCGTGCAAGATTCCGAATACCGCAAGCGACAGGCCGATCATCGTCGCGCTCCAGCGAAAGC
GGTCCTCGCCGAAAATGACCCAGAGCGCTGCCGGCACCTGTCCTACGAGTTGCATGATAAAGAAGACAGT
CATAAGTGCGGCGACGATAGTCATGCCCCGCGCCCACCGGAAGGAGCTGACTGGGTTGAAGGCTCTCAAG
GGCATCGGTCGAGATCCCGGTGCCTAATGAGTGAGCTAACTTACATTAATTGCGTTGCGCTCACTGCCCG
CTTTCCAGTCGGGAAACCTGTCGTGCCAGCTGCATTAATGAATCGGCCAACGCGCGGGGAGAGGCGGTTT
GCGTATTGGGCGCCAGGGTGGTTTTTCTTTTCACCAGTGAGACGGGCAACAGCTGATTGCCCTTCACCGC
CTGGCCCTGAGAGAGTTGCAGCAAGCGGTCCACGCTGGTTTGCCCCAGCAGGCGAAAATCCTGTTTGATG
GTGGTTAACGGCGGGATATAACATGAGCTGTCTTCGGTATCGTCGTATCCCACTACCGAGATATCCGCAC
CAACGCGCAGCCCGGACTCGGTAATGGCGCGCATTGCGCCCAGCGCCATCTGATCGTTGGCAACCAGCAT
CGCAGTGGGAACGATGCCCTCATTCAGCATTTGCATGGTTTGTTGAAAACCGGACATGGCACTCCAGTCG
CCTTCCCGTTCCGCTATCGGCTGAATTTGATTGCGAGTGAGATATTTATGCCAGCCAGCCAGACGCAGAC
GCGCCGAGACAGAACTTAATGGGCCCGCTAACAGCGCGATTTGCTGGTGACCCAATGCGACCAGATGCTC
CACGCCCAGTCGCGTACCGTCTTCATGGGAGAAAATAATACTGTTGATGGGTGTCTGGTCAGAGACATCA
AGAAATAACGCCGGAACATTAGTGCAGGCAGCTTCCACAGCAATGGCATCCTGGTCATCCAGCGGATAGT
TAATGATCAGCCCACTGACGCGTTGCGCGAGAAGATTGTGCACCGCCGCTTTACAGGCTTCGACGCCGCT
TCGTTCTACCATCGACACCACCACGCTGGCACCCAGTTGATCGGCGCGAGATTTAATCGCCGCGACAATT
TGCGACGGCGCGTGCAGGGCCAGACTGGAGGTGGCAACGCCAATCAGCAACGACTGTTTGCCCGCCAGTT
GTTGTGCCACGCGGTTGGGAATGTAATTCAGCTCCGCCATCGCCGCTTCCACTTTTTCCCGCGTTTTCGC
AGAAACGTGGCTGGCCTGGTTCACCACGCGGGAAACGGTCTGATAAGAGACACCGGCATACTCTGCGACA
TCGTATAACGTTACTGGTTTCACATTCACCACCCTGAATTGACTCTCTTCCGGGCGCTATCATGCCATAC
CGCGAAAGGTTTTGCGCCATTCGATGGTGTCCGGGATCTCGACGCTCTCCCTTATGCGACTCCTGCATTA
GGAAGCAGCCCAGTAGTAGGTTGAGGCCGTTGAGCACCGCCGCCGCAAGGAATGGTGCATGCAAGGAGAT
GGCGCCCAACAGTCCCCCGGCCACGGGGCCTGCCACCATACCCACGCCGAAACAAGCGCTCATGAGCCCG
AAGTGGCGAGCCCGATCTTCCCCATCGGTGATGTCGGCGATATAGGCGCCAGCAACCGCACCTGTGGCGC
CGGTGATGCCGGCCACGATGCGTCCGGCGTAGAGGATCGAGATCTCGATCCCGCGAAATTAATACGACTC
ACTATAGGGGAATTGTGAGCGGATAACAATTCCCCTCTAGAAATAATTTTGTTTAACTTTAAGAAGGAGA
TATACATATGCACCATCACCATCACCATGGAAAAATCGAAGAAGGTAAACTGGTAATCTGGATTAACGGC
GATAAAGGCTATAACGGTCTCGCTGAAGTCGGTAAGAAATTCGAGAAAGATACCGGAATTAAAGTCACCG
TTGAGCATCCGGATAAACTGGAAGAGAAATTCCCACAGGTTGCGGCAACTGGCGATGGCCCTGACATTAT
CTTCTGGGCACACGACCGCTTTGGTGGCTACGCTCAATCTGGCCTGTTGGCTGAAATCACCCCGGACAAA
GCGTTCCAGGACAAGCTGTATCCGTTTACCTGGGATGCCGTACGTTACAACGGCAAGCTGATTGCTTACC
CGATCGCTGTTGAAGCGTTATCGCTGATTTATAACAAAGATCTGCTGCCGAACCCGCCAAAAACCTGGGA
AGAGATCCCGGCGCTGGATAAAGAACTGAAAGCGAAAGGTAAGAGCGCGCTGATGTTCAACCTGCAAGAA
CCGTACTTCACCTGGCCGCTGATTGCTGCTGACGGGGGTTATGCGTTCAAGTATGAAAACGGCAAGTACG
ACATTAAAGACGTGGGCGTGGATAACGCTGGCGCGAAAGCGGGTCTGACCTTCCTGGTTGACCTGATTAA
AAACAAACACATGAATGCAGACACCGATTACTCCATCGCAGAAGCTGCCTTTAATAAAGGCGAAACAGCG
ATGACCATCAACGGCCCGTGGGCATGGTCCAACATCGACACCAGCAAAGTGAATTATGGTGTAACGGTAC
TGCCGACCTTCAAGGGTCAACCATCCAAACCGTTCGTTGGCGTGCTGAGCGCAGGTATTAACGCCGCCAG
TCCGAACAAAGAGCTGGCAAAAGAGTTCCTCGAAAACTATCTGCTGACTGATGAAGGTCTGGAAGCGGTT
AATAAAGACAAACCGCTGGGTGCCGTAGCGCTGAAGTCTTACGAGGAAGAGTTGGCGAAAGATCCACGTA
TTGCCGCCACTATGGAAAACGCCCAGAAAGGTGAAATCATGCCGAACATCCCGCAGATGTCCGCTTTCTG
GTATGCCGTGCGTACTGCGGTGATCAACGCCGCCAGCGGTCGTCAGACTGTCGATGAAGCCCTGAAAGAC
GCGCAGACTAATTCGAGCTCGAACAACAACAACACTAGTGAAAACCTGTATTTCCAGGGAGCAGCCTCGA
TGGACTATAAGGACCACGACGGAGACTACAAGGATCATGATATTGATTACAAAGACGATGACGATAAGAT
GGCCCCAAAGAAGAAGCGGAAGGTCGGTATCCACGGAGTCCCAGCAGCCGACAAGAAGTACAGCATCGGC
CTGGACATCGGCACCAACTCTGTGGGCTGGGCCGTGATCACCGACGAGTACAAGGTGCCCAGCAAGAAAT
TCAAGGTGCTGGGCAACACCGACCGGCACAGCATCAAGAAGAACCTGATCGGAGCCCTGCTGTTCGACAG
CGGCGAAACAGCCGAGGCCACCCGGCTGAAGAGAACCGCCAGAAGAAGATACACCAGACGGAAGAACCGG
ATCTGCTATCTGCAAGAGATCTTCAGCAACGAGATGGCCAAGGTGGACGACAGCTTCTTCCACAGACTGG
AAGAGTCCTTCCTGGTGGAAGAGGATAAGAAGCACGAGCGGCACCCCATCTTCGGCAACATCGTGGACGA
GGTGGCCTACCACGAGAAGTACCCCACCATCTACCACCTGAGAAAGAAACTGGTGGACAGCACCGACAAG
GCCGACCTGCGGCTGATCTATCTGGCCCTGGCCCACATGATCAAGTTCCGGGGCCACTTCCTGATCGAGG
GCGACCTGAACCCCGACAACAGCGACGTGGACAAGCTGTTCATCCAGCTGGTGCAGACCTACAACCAGCT
GTTCGAGGAAAACCCCATCAACGCCAGCGGCGTGGACGCCAAGGCCATCCTGTCTGCCAGACTGAGCAAG
AGCAGACGGCTGGAAAATCTGATCGCCCAGCTGCCCGGCGAGAAGAAGAATGGCCTGTTCGGAAACCTGA
TTGCCCTGAGCCTGGGCCTGACCCCCAACTTCAAGAGCAACTTCGACCTGGCCGAGGATGCCAAACTGCA
GCTGAGCAAGGACACCTACGACGACGACCTGGACAACCTGCTGGCCCAGATCGGCGACCAGTACGCCGAC
CTGTTTCTGGCCGCCAAGAACCTGTCCGACGCCATCCTGCTGAGCGACATCCTGAGAGTGAACACCGAGA
TCACCAAGGCCCCCCTGAGCGCCTCTATGATCAAGAGATACGACGAGCACCACCAGGACCTGACCCTGCT
GAAAGCTCTCGTGCGGCAGCAGCTGCCTGAGAAGTACAAAGAGATTTTCTTCGACCAGAGCAAGAACGGC
TACGCCGGCTACATTGACGGCGGAGCCAGCCAGGAAGAGTTCTACAAGTTCATCAAGCCCATCCTGGAAA
AGATGGACGGCACCGAGGAACTGCTCGTGAAGCTGAACAGAGAGGACCTGCTGCGGAAGCAGCGGACCTT
CGACAACGGCAGCATCCCCCACCAGATCCACCTGGGAGAGCTGCACGCCATTCTGCGGCGGCAGGAAGAT
TTTTACCCATTCCTGAAGGACAACCGGGAAAAGATCGAGAAGATCCTGACCTTCCGCATCCCCTACTACG
TGGGCCCTCTGGCCAGGGGAAACAGCAGATTCGCCTGGATGACCAGAAAGAGCGAGGAAACCATCACCCC
CTGGAACTTCGAGGAAGTGGTGGACAAGGGCGCTTCCGCCCAGAGCTTCATCGAGCGGATGACCAACTTC
GATAAGAACCTGCCCAACGAGAAGGTGCTGCCCAAGCACAGCCTGCTGTACGAGTACTTCACCGTGTATA
ACGAGCTGACCAAAGTGAAATACGTGACCGAGGGAATGAGAAAGCCCGCCTTCCTGAGCGGCGAGCAGAA
AAAGGCCATCGTGGACCTGCTGTTCAAGACCAACCGGAAAGTGACCGTGAAGCAGCTGAAAGAGGACTAC
TTCAAGAAAATCGAGTGCTTCGACTCCGTGGAAATCTCCGGCGTGGAAGATCGGTTCAACGCCTCCCTGG
GCACATACCACGATCTGCTGAAAATTATCAAGGACAAGGACTTCCTGGACAATGAGGAAAACGAGGACAT
TCTGGAAGATATCGTGCTGACCCTGACACTGTTTGAGGACAGAGAGATGATCGAGGAACGGCTGAAAACC
TATGCCCACCTGTTCGACGACAAAGTGATGAAGCAGCTGAAGCGGCGGAGATACACCGGCTGGGGCAGGC
TGAGCCGGAAGCTGATCAACGGCATCCGGGACAAGCAGTCCGGCAAGACAATCCTGGATTTCCTGAAGTC
CGACGGCTTCGCCAACAGAAACTTCATGCAGCTGATCCACGACGACAGCCTGACCTTTAAAGAGGACATC
CAGAAAGCCCAGGTGTCCGGCCAGGGCGATAGCCTGCACGAGCACATTGCCAATCTGGCCGGCAGCCCCG
CCATTAAGAAGGGCATCCTGCAGACAGTGAAGGTGGTGGACGAGCTCGTGAAAGTGATGGGCCGGCACAA
GCCCGAGAACATCGTGATCGAAATGGCCAGAGAGAACCAGACCACCCAGAAGGGACAGAAGAACAGCCGC
GAGAGAATGAAGCGGATCGAAGAGGGCATCAAAGAGCTGGGCAGCCAGATCCTGAAAGAACACCCCGTGG
AAAACACCCAGCTGCAGAACGAGAAGCTGTACCTGTACTACCTGCAGAATGGGCGGGATATGTACGTGGA
CCAGGAACTGGACATCAACCGGCTGTCCGACTACGATGTGGACCATATCGTGCCTCAGAGCTTTCTGGCC
GACGACTCCATCGACAACAAGGTGCTGACCAGAAGCGACAAGAACCGGGGCAAGAGCGACAACGTGCCCT
CCGAAGAGGTCGTGAAGAAGATGAAGAACTACTGGCGGCAGCTGCTGAACGCCAAGCTGATTACCCAGAG
AAAGTTCGACAATCTGACCAAGGCCGAGAGAGGCGGCCTGAGCGAACTGGATAAGGCCGGCTTCATCAAG
AGACAGCTGGTGGAAACCCGGCAGATCACAAAGCACGTGGCACAGATCCTGGACTCCCGGATGAACACTA
AGTACGACGAGAATGACAAGCTGATCCGGGAAGTGAAAGTGATCACCCTGAAGTCCAAGCTGGTGTCCGA
TTTCCGGAAGGATTTCCAGTTTTACAAAGTGCGCGAGATCAACAACTACCACCACGCCCACGACGCCTAC
CTGAACGCCGTCGTGGGAACCGCCCTGATCAAAAAGTACCCTGCGCTGGAAAGCGAGTTCGTGTACGGCG
ACTACAAGGTGTACGACGTGCGGAAGATGATCGCCAAGAGCGAGCAGGAAATCGGCAAGGCTACCGCCAA
GTACTTCTTCTACAGCAACATCATGAACTTTTTCAAGACCGAGATTACCCTGGCCAACGGCGAGATCCGG
AAGGCGCCTCTGATCGAGACAAACGGCGAAACCGGGGAGATCGTGTGGGATAAGGGCCGGGATTTTGCCA
CCGTGCGGAAAGTGCTGAGCATGCCCCAAGTGAATATCGTGAAAAAGACCGAGGTGCAGACAGGCGGCTT
CAGCAAAGAGTCTATCCTGCCCAAGAGGAACAGCGATAAGCTGATCGCCAGAAAGAAGGACTGGGACCCT
AAGAAGTACGGCGGCTTCGACAGCCCCACCGTGGCCTATTCTGTGCTGGTGGTGGCCAAAGTGGAAAAGG
GCAAGTCCAAGAAACTGAAGAGTGTGAAAGAGCTGCTGGGGATCACCATCATGGAAAGAAGCAGCTTCGA
GAAGAATCCCATCGACTTTCTGGAAGCCAAGGGCTACAAAGAAGTGAAAAAGGACCTGATCATCAAGCTG
CCTAAGTACTCCCTGTTCGAGCTGGAAAACGGCCGGAAGAGAATGCTGGCCTCTGCCGGCGAACTGCAGA
AGGGAAACGAACTGGCCCTGCCCTCCAAATATGTGAACTTCCTGTACCTGGCCAGCCACTATGAGAAGCT
GAAGGGCTCCCCCGAGGATAATGAGCAGAAACAGCTGTTTGTGGAACAGCACAAGCACTACCTGGACGAG
ATCATCGAGCAGATCAGCGAGTTCTCCAAGAGAGTGATCCTGGCCGACGCTAATCTGGACAAAGTGCTGT
CCGCCTACAACAAGCACCGGGATAAGCCCATCAGAGAGCAGGCCGAGAATATCATCCACCTGTTTACCCT
GACCAATCTGGGAGCCCCTGCCGCCTTCAAGTACTTTGACACCACCATCGACCGGAAGAGGTACACCAGC
ACCAAAGAGGTGCTGGACGCCACCCTGATCCACCAGAGCATCACCGGCCTGTACGAGACACGGATCGACC
TGTCTCAGCTGGGAGGCGACAAAAGGCCGGCGGCCACGAAAAAGGCCGGCCAGGCAAAAAAGAAAAAGTA
AGAATTCCTAGAGCTCGCTGATCAGCCTCGACTGTGCCTTCTAGTTGCCAGCCATCTGTTGCGGCCGCAC
TCGAGCACCACCACCACCACCACTGAGATCCGGCTGCTAACAAAGCCCGAAAGGAAGCTGAGTTGGCTGC
TGCCACCGCTGAGCAATAACTAGCATAACCCCTTGGGGCCTCTAAACGGGTCTTGAGGGGTTTTTTGCTG
AAAGGAGGAACTATATCCGGATTGGCGAATGGG
[124 nt withheld, positions 8644-8767]
C
[91 nt withheld, positions 8769-8859]
A
[49 nt withheld, positions 8861-8909]
CCTTTGACGTTGGAGTCCACGTTCTTT
[37 nt withheld, positions 8937-8973]
ACCCTATCTCGGTCTATTCTTTTGATTTATAAGGGATTTTGCCGATTTCGGCCTATTGGTTAAAAAATGA
GCTGATTTAACAAAAATTTAACGCGAATTTTAACAAAATATTAACGCTTACAATTTAGGTGGCACTTTTC
GGGGAAATGTGCGCGGAACCCCTATTTGTTTATTTTTCTAAATACATTCAAATATGTATCCGCTCATGAA
TTAATTCTTAGAAAAACTCATCGAGCATCAAATGAAACTGCAATTTATTCATATCAGGATTATCAATACC
ATATTTTTGAAAAAGCCGTTTCTGTAATGAAGGAGAAAACTCACCGAGGCAGTTCCATAGGATGGCAAGA
TCCTGGTATCGGTCTGCGATTCCGACTCGTCCAACATCAATACAACCTATTAATTTCCCCTCGTCAAAAA
TAAGGTTATCAAGTGAGAAATCACCATGAGTGACGACTGAATCCGGTGAGAATGGCAAAAGTTTATGCAT
TTCTTTCCAGACTTGTTCAACAGGCCAGCCATTACGCTCGTCATCAAAATCACTCGCATCAACCAAACCG
TTATTCATTCGTGATTGCGCCTGAGCGAGACGAAATACGCGATCGCTGTTAAAAGGACAATTACAAACAG
GAATCGAATGCAACCGGCGCAGGAACACTGCCAGCGCATCAACAATATTTTCACCTGAATCAGGATATTC
TTCTAATACCTGGAATGCTGTTTTCCCGGGGATCGCAGTGGTGAGTAACCATGCATCATCAGGAGTACGG
ATAAAATGCTTGATGGTCGGAAGAGGCATAAATTCCGTCAGCCAGTTTAGTCTGACCATCTCATCTGTAA
CATCATTGGCAACGCTACCTTTGCCATGTTTCAGAAACAACTCTGGCGCATCGGGCTTCCCATACAATCG
ATAGATTGTCGCACCTGATTGCCCGACATTATCGCGAGCCCATTTATACCCATATAAATCAGCATCCATG
TTGGAATTTAATCGCGGCCTAGAGCAAGACGTTTCCCGTTGAATATGGCTCATAACACCCCTTGTATTAC
TGTTTATGTAAGCAGACAGTTTTATTGTTCATGACCAAAATCCCTTAACGTGAGTTTTCGTTCCACTGAG
CGTCAGACCCCGTAGAAAAGATCAAAGGATCTTCTTGAGATCCTTTTTTTCTGCGCGTAATCTGCTGCTT
GCAAACAAAAAAACCACCGCTACCAGCGGTGGTTTGTTTGCCGGATCAAGAGCTACCAACTCTTTTTCCG
AAGGTAACTGGCTTCAGCAGAGCGCAGATACCAAATACTGTCCTTCTAGTGTAGCCGTAGTTAGGCCACC
ACTTCAAGAACTCTGTAGCACCGCCTACATACCTCGCTCTGCTAATCCTGTTACCAGTGGCTGCTGCCAG
TGGCGATAAGTCGTGTCTTACCGGGTTGGACTCAAGACGATAGTTACCGGATAAGGCGCAGCGGTCGGGC
TGAACGGGGGGTTCGTGCACACAGCCCAGCTTGGAGCGAACGACCTACACCGAACTGAGATACCTACAGC
GTGAGCTATGAGAAAGCGCCACGCTTCCCGAAGGGAGAAAGGCGGACAGGTATCCGGTAAGCGGCAGGGT
CGGAACAGGAGAGCGCACGAGGGAGCTTCCAGGGGGAAACGCCTGGTATCTTTATAGTCCTGTCGGGTTT
CGCCACCTCTGACTTGAGCGTCGATTTTTGTGATGCTCGTCAGGGGGGCGGAGCCTATGGAAAAACGCCA
GCAACGCGGCCTTTTTACGGTTCCTGGCC
